>Addgene plasmid #110075 | pMINTC3H | addgene full sequence | sequence record 211291 | Addgene NGS Result
TTTTATTTTAAAAATTTTTTCACGTGCCAGCCGATTGGACTAGAAATATTGGATCGTCGGCACCGTCACG
GCCGTGGGAGGCGGCACGATCCGCGACGTGATGATCGGCCGCATCCCCACGGTGCTGCGCAGTGAGCTCT
ACGCCATCCCGGCGTTGATCTGTGCGTTCGCACGCACAGGCCCGGTGTGAGAAGGGTCTCTGACGAGCGG
GAGAACTCCCTATCAGTGATAGAGTTTGTCCTCCCTATCAGTGATAGATAGGCTCTGGGAGTACCCGTGT
GTACGACCAGCACGGCATACATCATTTCGACGCCGAGAGATTCGCCGCCCGAAATGAGCACGATCCGCAT
GCACCCAGCTTTCTTGTACAAAGTGGGCTCGAGGCATGCGAAGGAGATATACATATGAGTTGAAGAGCGA
CCTGCAGACTGGCTGTGTATAAGGGAGCCTGACATTTATATTCCCCAGAACATCAGGTTAATGGCGTTTT
TGATGTCATTTTCGCGGTGGCTGAGATCAGCCACTTCTTCCCCGATAACGGAGACCGGCACACTGGCCAT
ATCGGTGGTCATCATGCGCCAGCTTTCATCCCCGATATGCACCACCGGGTAAAGTTCACGGGAGACTTTA
TCTGACAGCAGACGTGCACTGGCCAGGGGGATCACCATCCGTCGCCCGGGCGTGTCAATAATATCACTCT
GTACATCCACAAACAGACGATAACGGCTCTCTCTTTTATAGGTGTAAACCTTAAACTGCATTTCACCAGC
CCCTGTTCTCGTCAGCAAAAGAGCCGTTCATTTCAATAAACCGGGCGACCTCAGCCATCCCTTCCTGATT
TTCCGCTTTCCAGCGTTCGGCACGCAGACGACGGGCTTCATTCTGCATGGTTGTGCTTACCAGACCGGAG
ATATTGACATCATATATGCCTTGAGCAACTGATAGCTGTCGCTGTCAACTGTCACTGTAATACGCTGCTT
CATAGCATACCTCTTTTTGACATACTTCGGGTATACATATCAGTATATATTCTTATACCGCAAAAATCAG
CGCGCAAATACGCATACTGTTATCTGGCTTTTAGTAAGCCGGATCCACGCGTTTACGCCCCGCCCTGCCA
CTCATCGCAGTACTGTTGTAATTCATTAAGCATTCTGCCGACATGGAAGCCATCACAAACGGCATGATGA
ACCTGAATCGCCAGCGGCATCAGCACCTTGTCGCCTTGCGTATAATATTTGCCCATGGTGAAAACGGGGG
CGAAGAAGTTGTCCATATTGGCCACGTTTAAATCAAAACTGGTGAAACTCACCCAGGGATTGGCTGAGAC
GAAAAACATATTCTCAATAAACCCTTTAGGGAAATAGGCCAGGTTTTCACCGTAACACGCCACATCTTGC
GAATATATGTGTAGAAACTGCCGGAAATCGTCGTGGTATTCACTCCAGAGCGATGAAAACGTTTCAGTTT
GCTCATGGAAAACGGTGTAACAAGGGTGAACACTATCCCATATCACCAGCTCACCGTCTTTCATTGCCAT
ACGGAATTCCGGATGAGCATTCATCAGGCGGGCAAGAATGTGAATAAAGGCCGGATAAAACTTGTGCTTA
TTTTTCTTTACGGTCTTTAAAAAGGCCGTAATATCCAGCTGAACGGTCTGGTTATAGGTACATTGAGCAA
CTGACTGAAATGCCTCAAAATGTTCTTTACGATGCCATTGGGATATATCAACGGTGGTATATCCAGTGAT
TTTTTTCTCCATTTTAGCTTCCTTAGCTCCTGAAAATCTCGACGGATCCTAACTCAAAATCCACACATTA
TACGAGCCGGAAGCATAAAGTGTAAAGCCTGGGGTGCCTAATGCGGCCGCCATAGTGACTGGATATGTTG
TGTTTTACAGTATTATGTAGTCTGTTTTTTATGCAAAATCTAATTTAATATATTGATATTTATATCATTT
TACGTTTCTCGTTCAGCTTTTTTGTACAAACTTGTGATATCGAATTCGCTAGCTACCTTTCTCTTCTTTT
TTGGATCTACCTTTCTCTTCTTTTTTGGGGATCCACTAGTTCAGCTCTTCTGCATTAGAAGTTTTGTTTC
AAGGTCCACATCATCATCACCATCATCATCACCATCATTAATTATACATAGTTGCTTAAGCTGCAGGGGA
CCCTAGAGGTCCCCTTTTTTATTTTAAAAATTTTTTATAACCGGTAAGAAGTCCAACACGCCGCTCCTCC
CCGATGTTGCGTAGCCGCTTCAAGCTTAAGCAACGGCCCCAGTGAGTAGCGACTTTGGATCCGGTACCCG
CAACGGTCAACCAGCGTCTACGCGTTTCACTGGCCGACATGTGAGCAAAAGGCCAGCAAAAGGCCAGGAA
CCGTAAAAAGGCCGCGTTGCTGGCGTTTTTCCATAGGCTCCGCCCCCCTGACGAGCATCACAAAAATCGA
CGCTCAAGTCAGAGGTGGCGAAACCCGACAGGACTATAAAGATACCAGGCGTTTCCCCCTGGAAGCTCCC
TCGTGCGCTCTCCTGTTCCGACCCTGCCGCTTACCGGATACCTGTCCGCCTTTCTCCCCTCGGGAAGCGT
GGCGCTTTCTCATAGCTCACGCTGTAGGTATCTCAGTTCGGTGTAGGTCGTTCGCTCCAAGCTGGGCTGT
GTGCACGAACCCCCCGTTCAGCCCGACCGCTGCGCCTTATCCGGTAACTATCGTCTTGAGTCCAACCCGG
TAAGACACGACTTATCGCCACTGGCAGCAGCCACTGGTAACAGGATTAGCAGAGCGAGGTATGTAGGCGG
TGCTACAGAGTTCTTGAAGTGGTGGCCTAACTACGGCTACACTAGAAGGACAGTATTTGGTATCTGCGCT
CTGCTGAAGCCAGTTACCTTCGGAAAAAGAGTTGGTAGCTCTTGATCCGGCAAACAAACCACCGCTGGTA
GCGGTGGTTTTTTTGTTTGCAAGCAGCAGATTACGCGCAGAAAAAAAGGATCTCAAGAAGATCCTTTGAT
CTTTTCTACGGGGTCTGACGCTCATGGAACTAGTGAGGTCTGCCTCGTGAAGAAGGTGTTGCTGACTCAT
ACCAGGCCTGAATCGCCCCATCATCCAGCCAGAAAGTGAGGGAGCCACGGTTGGTGAGAGCTTTGTTGTA
GGTGGACCAGTTGGTGATTTTGAACTTTTGCTTTGCCACGGAACGGTCTGCGTTGTCGGGAAGATGCGTG
ATCTGATCCTTCAACTCAGCAAAAGTTCGATTTATTCAACAAAGCCGCCGTCCCGTCAAGTCAGCGTAAT
GCTCTGCCAGTGTTACAACCAATTAACCAATTCTGATTAGAAAAACTCATCGAGCATCAAATGAAACTGC
AATTTATTCATATCAGGATTATCAATACCATATTTTTGAAAAAGCCGTTTCTGTAATGAAGGAGAAAACT
CACCGAGGCAGTTCCATAGGATGGCAAGATCCTGGTATCGGTCTGCGATTCCGACTCGTCCAACATCAAT
ACAACCTATTAATTTCCCCTCGTCAAAAATAAGGTTATCAAGTGAGAAATCACCATGAGTGACGACTGAA
TCCGGTGAGAATGGCAAAAGATTATGCATTTCTTTCCAGACTTGTTCAACAGGCCAGCCATTACGCTCGT
CATCAAAATCACTCGCATCAACCAAACCGTTATTCATTCGTGATTGCGCCTGAGCGAGACGAAATACGCG
ATCGCTGTTAAAAGGACAATTACAAACAGGAATCGAATGCAACCGGCGCAGGAACACTGCCAGCGCATCA
ACAATATTTTCACCTGAATCAGGATATTCTTCTAATACCTGGAATGCTGTTTTCCCGGGGATCGCAGTGG
TGAGTAACCATGCATCATCAGGAGTACGGATAAAATGCTTGATGGTCGGAAGAGGCATAAATTCCGTCAG
CCAGTTTAGTCTGACCATCTCATCTGTAACATCATTGGCAACGCTACCTTTGCCATGTTTCAGAAACAAC
TCTGGCGCATGGGGCTTCCCATACAAGCGATAGATTGTCGCACCTGATTGCCCGACATTATCGCGAGCCC
ATTTATACCCATATAAATCAGCATCCATGTTGGAATTTAATCGCGGCCTCGAGCAAGACGTTTCCCGTTG
AATATGGCTCATAACACCCCTTGTATTACTGTTTATGTAAGCAGACAGTTTTATTGTTCATGATGATATA
TTTTTATCTTGTGCAATGTAACATCAGAGATTTTGAGACACAACGTGGCTTTCCCCCCCCCCGACGTCAG
GTGGCTAGCTGGCGGGAACGGCAATGCTCCTGGCGGCGGCGGGGCTGGTGCCCAGGTCTCCGCACAGAGC
GGCGGTGCTGGCGCTCGCGGCCAGGCGTGGTTCTTCGCGTACTGACAAGAAACCCCCCTCTTTAGGACTC
AGTGTCCTTGGGAGGGGGGCTTTTTGCGTTTCAGGAGGTCTTGGCCAGCTTGGACATCGCCTCAGCGATA
GCCTCGTCGCGGGCCTCAGACGCCATCTGGTACTTCATCGCCATCCTAGGAGTCGTGTGACCGAGACGGG
CCATCAGCTCCTTGGTCGTCGCACCTGCCTGAGCGGCGAACGTAGCGCCGACAGCGCGGAGGTCGTGGAT
GCGGAGTTCCGGCCGACCGATCTTGGCGTAGCCACGCTTCAGCGACTTGGTGAACGCGGACTTCGACAGC
CGGTTGCCCTGCGTCGTGGTCACCAGGAATGCCTCGGGGCCCTTGTTCATCTTCGTACGGTCCTTCATGT
GCGCTCGGATCATCTCCGCGACGTGAGGCGGAACCGTCACAGGACGCTTCGACCGGACGGTCTTGGCGTT
GCCAACGACGATCTTGTTCCCCACGCGGGAAGCGCCACGGCGCACCCGGAGCTTCATCGTCATGCCGTCG
TCCACGATGTCCTTGCGGCGAAGCTCGATCAGCTCTCCGAACCGGAGGCTCGTCCACGCCAGGATGTATG
CCGCGATCCGGTAGTGCACGAAGATCTCAGCGGCGACGATGTCCAGCTCCTCAGGCGTCAGCGCCTCTAC
GTCGCGCTCATCGGCTGCCTTCTGCTCGATCCGGCACGGGTTCTCTGCGATCAGCTTGTCCTCGACCGCT
GTGTTCATCACCGCCCGGAGGACGTTGTAGGCATGCCGGCGGGCAGTCGGGTGCTTCCTACCCATCCCGG
CCCACCACGCACGCACCAGAGCTGGCGTCATCTCTGTGACCGCCACTTCACCTAGCACCGGGTAGATGCG
GCGCTCCGCGTGCCCGCTGTACAGATCCCTGGTGCCGTCTGCGAGGTCGCGCTCCACGAGCCACTTCCGG
GTGTACTCCTCCAGCGTGATGGCGCTGGCGGCTGCCTTCTTCGCCCGGTCCTGTGGAGGGGTCCAGGTCT
CCATCTCGATGAGCCGCTTCTCGCCCGCGAGCCAGGCTTCGGCGTCCATCTTGTTGTCGTAGGTCTGCAG
CGCGTAGTACCTCACACCGTCCTGCGGGTTGACGTATGAGGCTTGGATCCTCCCGCTGCGCTGAGTCTTC
AGCGATCCCCATCCGCGACGTGCCAACTAGGTCTCCTCTCGTCGTGAACAAGGCTACCGGGTTGCAACTC
CTGTGCAACTCTCAGGCTTCAACGCGCTTCTACGACCTGCAATTTCTTTCCACTTAGAGGATGCAGCCGA
GAGGGGGTAAAAACCTATCTTGACCGGCCCATATATGTGGTCGGCAGACACCCATTCTTCCAAACTAGCT
ACGCGGGTTCGATTCCCGTCGCCCGCTCCGCTGGTCAGAGGGTGTTTTCGCCCTCTGGCCATTTTTCTTT
CCAGGGGTCTGCAACTCTTGTGCGACTCTTCTGACCTGGGCATACGCGGTTGCAACGCATCCCTGATCTG
GCTACTTTCGATGCTGACAAACGAATAGAGCCCCCCGCCTGCGCGAACAGACGAGGGGCATTCACACCAG
ATTGGAGCTGGTGCAGTGAAGAGAATAGACCGGGACAAGGTTGCACCGGGAGTTGCAGCGGTCGGAACCC
TCGCCGTCGGCGGGCTGGCGTTCGCCCTGTCGTTCACGGCTCTAGCTGATCACCGCGGCCATGATGGCAT
AAAACGAAAGGCCCAGTCTTTCGACTGAGCCTTTCGTTTTATTTGATGCCTGGCAGTCGATCGTACGCTA
GTTAACTACGTCGACATCGATTTAATTAATATGCATCAATTGATTTAAATACTAGTGTTAACTATTTAAT
TGGGGACCCTAGAGGTCCCCTTTTTTATTTTAAAAATTTTTTCAAGGGGACCTCTAGGGTCCCCAGCTGG
CTAGCGAGTCATGAGGTCACCATGTTCTTTCCTGCGTTATCCCCTGATTCTGTGGATAACCGTATTACCG
CCTTTGAGTGAGCTGATACCAGCGGATAACAATTTCACACAGGAAACAGCTATGACCATGATTACGCCAA
GCTATCAACTTTGTATAGAAAAGTTGCATGACCAACTTCGATAACGTTCTCGGCTCGATGATCCCCGGGG
GCCCCCCCTCGAGGTCGACGGTATCGATTTAATTAATATGCATCAATTGATTTAAATACTAGTGTTAACT
ATTTAATTGGGGACCCTAGAGGTCCCCTTTTTTATTTTAAAAATTTTTTCAAGGGGACCTCTAGGGTCCC
CAGCTGGCTAGCGAGTCATGAGGTCACCATGGTCATTAGGAGCCGCTCTCGCACTTCAGCTGCTTCTCCA
AGCCGCAGATGATCAGCTCCAGGCCGAACAAGAAGGCCGGCTCGGCGCCCTGGTGGTCGAACAGCTCGAT
GGCCTGGCGCAGCAACGGCGGCATGCTGTCGGTGGTCGGGGTCTCGCGCTCCTCCTTGGCGACCTGGTGC
TCCTGGTCCTCCAACACGCAGCCCAGGGTGAAGTGGCCCACGGCCGACAGGGCGTACAACGCGTTCTCCA
GCGAGAAGCCCTGCTGGCACAGGAAGGCCAACTGGTTCTCCAGGGTCTCGTACTGCTTCTCGGTCGGCCG
GGTGCCCAGGTGCACCTTGGCGCCGTCGCGGTGGCTCAGCAAGGCGCAGCGGAAGCTCTTGGCGTTGTTG
CGCAGGAAGTCCTGCCAGCTCTCGCCCTCCAGCGGGCAGAAGTGGGTGTGGTGGCGGTCCAACATCTCGA
TGGCCAGGGCGTCGAGCAGGGCCCGCTTGTTCTTGACGTGCCAGTACAGGGTCGGCTGCTCGACGCCCAG
CTTCTGGGCCAGCTTGCGGGTGGTCAGGCCCTCGATGCCGACCTCGTTCAGCAGCTCCAGGGCGGAGTTG
ATGACCTTGGACTTGTCCAGGCGGGACATTGCGAAGTGATTCCTCCTGATGGTACCGGATCCGTGGCAGG
AGGGTCGCCTGCGTCGGCAACTCGCCCAGGCTACACGAGAGCCCTCGACTGCGAAAATGCCGACCAGGCA
CCACCGCACTCCAGGCTTAACCCGGTGCGACGATCCAATATTACGAGATCTGACAAGTTTGTACAAAAAA
GCAGGCTACCAGGCCTAGATCTGGGGACCCTAGAGGTCCCCTT
Features (pLannotate 1.2.2; 24 found; start..end, strand, type, name):
     53..157     +  CDS            Y4104_STRCO (fragment): Protein inferred from homology: Swiss-Prot protein existence level 3. From Streptomyces coelicolor (strain ATCC BAA-471 / A3(2) / M145).
    215..234     +  promoter       tight TRE promoter (fragment): Tet-responsive promoter PTight, consisting of seven tet operator sequences followed by the minimal CMV promoter
    241..258     +  promoter       tight TRE promoter (fragment): Tet-responsive promoter PTight, consisting of seven tet operator sequences followed by the minimal CMV promoter
    356..376     -  protein_bind   attB2: mutant version of attB; core recombination site for the Gateway® BP reaction BP Clonase™
    459..761     -  CDS            ccdB: CCDB_ECOLI - Also known as G, letB, letD. Experimental evidence at protein level: Swiss-Prot protein existence level 1. Toxic component of a type II toxin-antitoxin (TA) system, functioning in plasmid maintainence. Responsible for the post- segregational killing (PSK) of plasmid-free cells, also referred to as a plasmid addiction system. Half-life of over 2 hours. Cell killing by CcdB is accompanied by filamentation, defects in chromosome and plasmid segregation, defects in cell division, formation of anucleate cells, decreased DNA synthesis and plasmid loss. Interferes with the activity of DN
    766..924     -  CDS            ccdA (fragment): CCDA_ECO57 - Also known as H, letA. Experimental evidence at protein level: Swiss-Prot protein existence level 1. Antitoxin component of a type II toxin-antitoxin (TA) system which inhibits the post-segregational killing (PSK) of plasmid-free cells, also referred to as a plasmid addiction system. Binds to and blocks the activity of CcdB; will also remove bound CcdB protein from the CcdB-GyrA complex by forming a CcdA-CcdB complex, a process termed rejuvenation. Functions as a transcriptional corepressor for the ccdAB operon, repression also requires CcdB (By similarity). From Escherichia coli
   1103..1762    -  CDS            CmR: chloramphenicol acetyltransferase; cat; confers resistance to chloramphenicol
   1763..1792    -  promoter       cat promoter (fragment): promoter of the E. coli cat gene encoding chloramphenicol acetyltransferase
   1816..1846    -  promoter       lac UV5 promoter: E. coli lac promoter with an "up" mutation
   1871..1995    -  protein_bind   attR1: mutant version of attR; recombination site for the Gateway® LR reaction LR Clonase™
   2014..2034    -  CDS            SV40 NLS: nuclear localization signal of SV40 (simian virus 40) large T antigen
   2038..2058    -  CDS            SV40 NLS: nuclear localization signal of SV40 (simian virus 40) large T antigen
   2408..2996    -  rep_origin     ori: high-copy-number ColE1/pMB1/pBR322/pUC origin of replication
   3043..3186    -  CDS            TRA2_ECOLX (fragment): Protein predicted: Swiss-Prot protein existence level 4. Required for transposition of transposon Tn903. From Escherichia coli.
   3327..4142    -  CDS            KanR: aminoglycoside phosphotransferase; aph(3')-Ia; confers resistance to kanamycin in bacteria or G418 (Geneticin®) in eukaryotes
   4278..4382    +  CDS            32 (fragment): VG32_BPML5 - Protein predicted: Swiss-Prot protein existence level 4. From Mycobacterium phage L5 (Mycobacteriophage L5).
   4444..5556    -  CDS            33: VINT_BPML5 - Also known as int. Protein inferred from homology: Swiss-Prot protein existence level 3. Integrase is necessary for integration of the phage into the host genome by site-specific recombination. From Mycobacterium phage L5 (Mycobacteriophage L5).
   5969..6109    +  CDS            34.1 (fragment): VG341_BPMD2 - Protein predicted: Swiss-Prot protein existence level 4. Putative excisionase. From Mycobacterium phage D29 (Mycobacteriophage D29).
   6089..6135    -  terminator     rrnB T1 terminator: transcription terminator T1 from the E. coli rrnB gene
   6321..6386    +  rep_origin     RSF ori (fragment): Plasmids containing the RSF 1030 origin of replication can be propagated in E. coli cells that contain additional plasmids with compatible origins.
   6446..6466    +  protein_bind   attB4: mutant version of attB; core recombination site for the Gateway® BP reaction BP Clonase™
   6509..6538    -  misc_feature   MCS (fragment): pBluescript multiple cloning site
   6689..7309    -  CDS            tetR: TETR2_ECOLX - Experimental evidence at protein level: Swiss-Prot protein existence level 1. TetR is the repressor of the tetracycline resistance element; its N-terminal region forms a helix-turn-helix structure and binds DNA. Binding of tetracycline to TetR reduces the repressor affinity for the tetracycline resistance gene (tetA) promoter operator sites. From Escherichia coli.
   7473..7497    +  protein_bind   attB1: mutant version of attB; recombination site for the Gateway® BP reaction BP Clonase™
