[The description below was written by a language model from this plasmid's Addgene catalogue record and pLannotate feature annotations shown in this document.]
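Description:
pMINTC3H is an empty bacterial expression backbone from a uniform cloning platform for mycobacterial genetics and protein production. It is described as analogous to pMINTNH3, except that it places a 3C protease cleavage site and a His10 tag at the C-terminus of the cloned protein, so the product can be purified by metal affinity and the tag then cleaved off. The annotated 7.5 kb sequence carries a high-copy ColE1/pUC-type origin for propagation in E. coli and a kanamycin resistance gene (aph(3')-Ia) as the backbone marker. No mycobacterial plasmid origin is annotated. Instead, the vector contains the mycobacteriophage L5 integrase gene with flanking phage sequence, which indicates that it is maintained in mycobacteria by site-specific integration into the host chromosome rather than episomally.

The cloning site is occupied by a counterselection cassette containing the ccdB toxin gene, a ccdA fragment and a chloramphenicol acetyltransferase gene. This explains the dual chloramphenicol and kanamycin selection and the need for a ccdB-tolerant strain. Replacing the cassette with an open reading frame removes ccdB, so only recombinant clones grow in standard E. coli strains; chloramphenicol resistance is lost at the same time. A tetR repressor gene and short matches to tet operator sequence upstream of the cassette suggest tetracycline-regulated expression, although the record does not name the promoter. An rrnB T1 terminator is also present. The short hits to Gateway att sites, SV40 NLS, RSF ori and a pBluescript MCS are small or partial automated matches and are probably not functional design elements. The tag itself was not picked up by the annotation and is known only from the catalogue fields.
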