Addgene plasmid #110075: pMINTC3H
Purpose: (Empty Backbone) Analogous to pMINTNH3 but with a C-terminal 3C cleavage site and His10 tag.
Depositing lab: Markus Seeger. Depositing organization: University of Zurich. Publication: A uniform cloning platform for mycobacterial genetics and protein production. Arnold FM, Hohl M, Remm S, Koliwer-Brandl H, Adenau S, Chusri S, Sander P, Hilbi H, Seeger MA. Sci Rep. 2018 Jun 22;8(1):9539. doi: 10.1038/s41598-018-27687-5. PubMed 29934571.
Backbone
  Vector backbone: pMINTC3H
  Vector type: Bacterial Expression
  Tag / fusion protein: 3C cleavage site - His10 Tag (C terminal on backbone)
Growth in bacteria
  Bacterial resistance: Chloramphenicol and Kanamycin, 25 & 50 μg/mL
  Growth temperature: 37°C
  Growth strain: ccdB Survival
  Copy number: High Copy
Gene/Insert
  Gene/Insert name: None
  Tag / fusion protein: 3C cleavage site - His10 Tag (C terminal on backbone)
Terms and licenses: Academic/Nonprofit Terms; Industry Terms: Not Available to Industry
How to cite: pMINTC3H was a gift from Markus Seeger (Addgene plasmid # 110075 ; http://n2t.net/addgene:110075 ; RRID:Addgene_110075)
